>Addgene plasmid #162071 | pSCAR_sgRNA_blast-tagBFP-lox2272 | addgene full sequence | sequence record 325305 | Addgene NGS Result
GAAAAGCATCTTACGGATGGCATGACAGTAAGAGAATTATGCAGTGCTGCCATAACCATGAGTGATAACA
CTGCGGCCAACTTACTTCTGACAACGATCGGAGGACCGAAGGAGCTAACCGCTTTTTTGCACAACATGGG
GGATCATGTAACTCGCCTTGATCGTTGGGAACCGGAGCTGAATGAAGCCATACCAAACGACGAGCGTGAC
ACCACGATGCCTGTAGCAATGGCAACAACGTTGCGCAAACTATTAACTGGCGAACTACTTACTCTAGCTT
CCCGGCAACAATTAATAGACTGGATGGAGGCGGATAAAGTTGCAGGACCACTTCTGCGCTCGGCCCTTCC
GGCTGGCTGGTTTATTGCTGATAAATCTGGAGCCGGTGAGCGTGGGTCTCGCGGTATCATTGCAGCACTG
GGGCCAGATGGTAAGCCCTCCCGTATCGTAGTTATCTACACGACGGGGAGTCAGGCAACTATGGATGAAC
GAAATAGACAGATCGCTGAGATAGGTGCCTCACTGATTAAGCATTGGTAACTGTCAGACCAAGTTTACTC
ATATATACTTTAGATTGATTTAAAACTTCATTTTTAATTTAAAAGGATCTAGGTGAAGATCCTTTTTGAT
AATCTCATGACCAAAATCCCTTAACGTGAGTTTTCGTTCCACTGAGCGTCAGACCCCGTAGAAAAGATCA
AAGGATCTTCTTGAGATCCTTTTTTTCTGCGCGTAATCTGCTGCTTGCAAACAAAAAAACCACCGCTACC
AGCGGTGGTTTGTTTGCCGGATCAAGAGCTACCAACTCTTTTTCCGAAGGTAACTGGCTTCAGCAGAGCG
CAGATACCAAATACTGTTCTTCTAGTGTAGCCGTAGTTAGGCCACCACTTCAAGAACTCTGTAGCACCGC
CTACATACCTCGCTCTGCTAATCCTGTTACCAGTGGCTGCTGCCAGTGGCGATAAGTCGTGTCTTACCGG
GTTGGACTCAAGACGATAGTTACCGGATAAGGCGCAGCGGTCGGGCTGAACGGGGGGTTCGTGCACACAG
CCCAGCTTGGAGCGAACGACCTACACCGAACTGAGATACCTACAGCGTGAGCTATGAGAAAGCGCCACGC
TTCCCGAAGGGAGAAAGGCGGACAGGTATCCGGTAAGCGGCAGGGTCGGAACAGGAGAGCGCACGAGGGA
GCTTCCAGGGGGAAACGCCTGGTATCTTTATAGTCCTGTCGGGTTTCGCCACCTCTGACTTGAGCGTCGA
TTTTTGTGATGCTCGTCAGGGGGGCGGAGCCTATGGAAAAACGCCAGCAACGCGGCCTTTTTACGGTTCC
TGGCCTTTTGCTGGCCTTTTGCTCACATGTTCTTTCCTGCGTTATCCCCTGATTCTGTGGATAACCGTAT
TACCGCCTTTGAGTGAGCTGATACCGCTCGCCGCAGCCGAACGACCGAGCGCAGCGAGTCAGTGAGCGAG
GAAGCGGAAGAGCGCCCAATACGCAAACCGCCTCTCCCCGCGCGTTGGCCGATTCATTAATGCAGCTGGC
ACGACAGGTTTCCCGACTGGAAAGCGGGCAGTGAGCGCAACGCAATTAATGTGAGTTAGCTCACTCATTA
GGCACCCCAGGCTTTACACTTTATGCTTCCGGCTCGTATGTTGTGTGGAATTGTGAGCGGATAACAATTT
CACACAGGAAACAGCTATGACCATGATTACGCCAAGCGCGCAATTAACCCTCACTAAAGGGAACAAAAGC
TGGAGCTGCAAGCTTAATGTAGTCTTATGCAATACTCTTGTAGTCTTGCAACATGGTAACGATGAGTTAG
CAACATGCCTTACAAGGAGAGAAAAAGCACCGTGCATGCCGATTGGTGGAAGTAAGGTGGTACGATCGTG
CCTTATTAGGAAGGCAACAGACGGGTCTGACATGGATTGGACGAACCACTGAATTGCCGCATTGCAGAGA
TATTGTATTTAAGTGCCTAGCTCGATACATAAACGGGTCTCTCTGGTTAGACCAGATCTGAGCCTGGGAG
CTCTCTGGCTAACTAGGGAACCCACTGCTTAAGCCTCAATAAAGCTTGCCTTGAGTGCTTCAAGTAGTGT
GTGCCCGTCTGTTGTGTGACTCTGGTAACTAGAGATCCCTCAGACCCTTTTAGTCAGTGTGGAAAATCTC
TAGCAGTGGCGCCCGAACAGGGACTTGAAAGCGAAAGGGAAACCAGAGGAGCTCTCTCGACGCAGGACTC
GGCTTGCTGAAGCGCGCACGGCAAGAGGCGAGGGGCGGCGACTGGTGAGTACGCCAAAAATTTTGACTAG
CGGAGGCTAGAAGGAGAGAGATGGGTGCGAGAGCGTCAGTATTAAGCGGGGGAGAATTAGATCGCGATGG
GAAAAAATTCGGTTAAGGCCAGGGGGAAAGAAAAAATATAAATTAAAACATATAGTATGGGCAAGCAGGG
AGCTAGAACGATTCGCAGTTAATCCTGGCCTGTTAGAAACATCAGAAGGCTGTAGACAAATACTGGGACA
GCTACAACCATCCCTTCAGACAGGATCAGAAGAACTTAGATCATTATATAATACAGTAGCAACCCTCTAT
TGTGTGCATCAAAGGATAGAGATAAAAGACACCAAGGAAGCTTTAGACAAGATAGAGGAAGAGCAAAACA
AAAGTAAGACCACCGCACAGCAAGCGGCCGCTGATCTTCAGACCTGGAGGAGGAGATATGAGGGACAATT
GGAGAAGTGAATTATATAAATATAAAGTAGTAAAAATTGAACCATTAGGAGTAGCACCCACCAAGGCAAA
GAGAAGAGTGGTGCAGAGAGAAAAAAGAGCAGTGGGAATAGGAGCTTTGTTCCTTGGGTTCTTGGGAGCA
GCAGGAAGCACTATGGGCGCAGCGTCAATGACGCTGACGGTACAGGCCAGACAATTATTGTCTGGTATAG
TGCAGCAGCAGAACAATTTGCTGAGGGCTATTGAGGCGCAACAGCATCTGTTGCAACTCACAGTCTGGGG
CATCAAGCAGCTCCAGGCAAGAATCCTGGCTGTGGAAAGATACCTAAAGGATCAACAGCTCCTGGGGATT
TGGGGTTGCTCTGGAAAACTCATTTGCACCACTGCTGTGCCTTGGAATGCTAGTTGGAGTAATAAATCTC
TGGAACAGATTTGGAATCACACGACCTGGATGGAGTGGGACAGAGAAATTAACAATTACACAAGCTTAAT
ACACTCCTTAATTGAAGAATCGCAAAACCAGCAAGAAAAGAATGAACAAGAATTATTGGAATTAGATAAA
TGGGCAAGTTTGTGGAATTGGTTTAACATAACAAATTGGCTGTGGTATATAAAATTATTCATAATGATAG
TAGGAGGCTTGGTAGGTTTAAGAATAGTTTTTGCTGTACTTTCTATAGTGAATAGAGTTAGGCAGGGATA
TTCACCATTATCGTTTCAGACCCACCTCCCAACCCCGAGGGGACCCGGTACCGAGGGCCTATTTCCCATG
ATTCCTTCATATTTGCATATACGATACAAGGCTGTTAGAGAGATAATTAGAATTAATTTGACTGTAAACA
CAAAGATATTAGTACAAAATACGTGACGTAGAAAGTAATAATTTCTTGGGTAGTTTGCAGTTTTAAAATT
ATGTTTTAAAATGGACTATCATATGCTTACCGTAACTTGAAAGTATTTCGATTTCTTGGCTTTATATATC
TTGTGGAAAGGACGAAACACCGGAGACGCTTTTTTCGTCTCAGTTTGAGAGCTAGAAATAGCAAGTTCAA
ATAAGGCTAGTCCGTTATCAACTTGAAAAAGTGGCACCGAGTCGGTGCTTTTTTGAATTCAAGCTTGGCG
TAACTAGATCTTGAGACAAATGGCAGTATTCATCCACAATTTTAAAAGAAAAGGGGGGATTGGGGGGTAC
AGTGCAGGGGAAAGAATAGTAGACATAATAGCAACAGACATACAAACTAAAGAATTACAAAAACAAATTA
CAAAAATTCAAAATTTTCGGGTTTATTACAGGGACAGCAGAGATCCACTTTGGCGCCGGCTCGAGGGGGC
CCGGGATAACTTCGTATAGGATACTTTATACGAAGTTATTGCAAAGATGGATAAAGTTTTAAACAGAGAG
GAATCTTTGCAGCTAATGGACCTTCTAGGTCTTGAAAGGAGTGGGAATTGGCTCCGGTGCCCGTCAGTGG
GCAGAGCGCACATCGCCCACAGTCCCCGAGAAGTTGGGGGGAGGGGTCGGCAATTGATCCGGTGCCTAGA
GAAGGTGGCGCGGGGTAAACTGGGAAAGTGATGTCGTGTACTGGCTCCGCCTTTTTCCCGAGGGTGGGGG
AGAACCGTATATAAGTGCAGTAGTCGCCGTGAACGTTCTTTTTCGCAACGGGTTTGCCGCCAGAACACAG
GTAAGTGCCGTGTGTGGTTCCCGCGGGCCTGGCCTCTTTACGGGTTATGGCCCTTGCGTGCCTTGAATTA
CTTCCACCTGGCTGCAGTACGTGATTCTTGATCCCGAGCTTCGGGTTGGAAGTGGGTGGGAGAGTTCGAG
GCCTTGCGCTTAAGGAGCCCCTTCGCCTCGTGCTTGAGTTGAGGCCTGGCCTGGGCGCTGGGGCCGCCGC
GTGCGAATCTGGTGGCACCTTCGCGCCTGTCTCGCTGCTTTCGATAAGTCTCTAGCCATTTAAAATTTTT
GATGACCTGCTGCGACGCTTTTTTTCTGGCAAGATAGTCTTGTAAATGCGGGCCAAGATCTGCACACTGG
TATTTCGGTTTTTGGGGCCGCGGGCGGCGACGGGGCCCGTGCGTCCCAGCGCACATGTTCGGCGAGGCGG
GGCCTGCGAGCGCGGCCACCGAGAATCGGACGGGGGTAGTCTCAAGCTGGCCGGCCTGCTCTGGTGCCTG
GCCTCGCGCCGCCGTGTATCGCCCCGCCCTGGGCGGCAAGGCTGGCCCGGTCGGCACCAGTTGCGTGAGC
GGAAAGATGGCCGCTTCCCGGCCCTGCTGCAGGGAGCTCAAAATGGAGGACGCGGCGCTCGGGAGAGCGG
GCGGGTGAGTCACCCACACAAAGGAAAAGGGCCTTTCCGTCCTCAGCCGTCGCTTCATGTGACTCCACGG
AGTACCGGGCGCCGTCCAGGCACCTCGATTAGTTCTCGAGCTTTTGGAGTACGTCGTCTTTAGGTTGGGG
GGAGGGGTTTTATGCGATGGAGTTTCCCCACACTGAGTGGGTGGAGACTGAAGTTAGGCCAGCTTGGCAC
TTGATGTAATTCTCCTTGGAATTTGCCCTTTTTGAGTTTGGATCTTGGTTCATTCTCAAGCCTCAGACAG
TGGTTCAAAGTTTTTTTCTTCCATTTCAGGTGTCGTGACGTACGGCCACCACCATGGCTAAACCTCTGAG
TCAGGAGGAGTCAACACTGATTGAACGAGCTACAGCTACAATTAATAGCATTCCTATTAGTGAGGATTAC
TCCGTGGCTTCTGCCGCTCTGAGCTCCGACGGCCGCATCTTCACCGGAGTGAACGTGTACCACTTTACAG
GAGGACCATGCGCTGAGCTGGTGGTGCTGGGAACCGCTGCTGCTGCTGCTGCTGGAAACCTGACATGTAT
CGTGGCTATCGGCAACGAGAACAGGGGAATCCTGAGCCCTTGCGGCAGGTGTAGACAGGTGCTGCTGGAT
CTGCACCCAGGAATCAAGGCCATCGTGAAGGACAGCGATGGCCAGCCAACCGCTGTGGGAATCAGAGAGC
TGCTGCCATCCGGATACGTGTGGGAGGGACTGCAGCTGCAGCTGCAGGGCTCTGGAGCCACAAACTTCAG
CCTGCTGAAGCAGGCTGGCGACGTGGAGGAGAACCCCGGACCTGCTTCTAGCGAGCTGATCAAGGAGAAC
ATGCACATGAAGCTGTACATGGAGGGCACCGTGGATAACCACCACTTTAAGTGCACATCCGAGGGCGAGG
GAAAGCCCTACGAGGGCACCCAGACAATGAGGATCAAGGTGGTGGAGGGAGGACCACTGCCCTTCGCCTT
TGACATCCTGGCTACCAGCTTCCTGTACGGCTCCAAGACCTTTATCAACCACACACAGGGAATCCCCGAC
TTCTTTAAGCAGTCTTTCCCTGAGGGCTTTACCTGGGAGCGGGTGACCACATACGAGGATGGCGGAGTGC
TGACCGCCACACAGGACACATCTCTGCAGGATGGCTGTCTGATCTACAACGTGAAGATCCGCGGCGTGAA
CTTCACCAGCAACGGACCCGTGATGCAGAAGAAGACACTGGGCTGGGAGGCCTTTACCGAGACACTGTAC
CCTGCTGACGGCGGACTGGAGGGAAGGAACGATATGGCCCTGAAGCTGGTGGGCGGATCCCACCTGATCG
CTAACATCAAGACCACATACAGATCTAAGAAGCCTGCCAAGAACCTGAAGATGCCAGGCGTGTACTACGT
GGATTACCGGCTGGAGCGCATCAAGGAGGCTAACAACGAGACATACGTGGAGCAGCATGAAGTGGCAGTG
GCAAGATATTGTGACCTCCCATCCAAGCTCGGGCATAAACTCAATTAGATAACTTCGTATAGGATACTTT
ATACGAAGTTATACGCGTTAAGTCGACAATCAACCTCTGGATTACAAAATTTGTGAAAGATTGACTGGTA
TTCTTAACTATGTTGCTCCTTTTACGCTATGTGGATACGCTGCTTTAATGCCTTTGTATCATGCTATTGC
TTCCCGTATGGCTTTCATTTTCTCCTCCTTGTATAAATCCTGGTTGCTGTCTCTTTATGAGGAGTTGTGG
CCCGTTGTCAGGCAACGTGGCGTGGTGTGCACTGTGTTTGCTGACGCAACCCCCACTGGTTGGGGCATTG
CCACCACCTGTCAGCTCCTTTCCGGGACTTTCGCTTTCCCCCTCCCTATTGCCACGGCGGAACTCATCGC
CGCCTGCCTTGCCCGCTGCTGGACAGGGGCTCGGCTGTTGGGCACTGACAATTCCGTGGTGTTGTCGGGG
AAATCATCGTCCTTTCCTTGGCTGCTCGCCTGTGTTGCCACCTGGATTCTGCGCGGGACGTCCTTCTGCT
ACGTCCCTTCGGCCCTCAATCCAGCGGACCTTCCTTCCCGCGGCCTGCTGCCGGCTCTGCGGCCTCTTCC
GCGTCTTCGCCTTCGCCCTCAGACGAGTCGGATCTCCCTTTGGGCCGCCTCCCCGCGTCGACTTTAAGAC
CAATGACTTACAAGGCAGCTGTAGATCTTAGCCACTTTTTAAAAGAAAAGGGGGGACTGGAAGGGCTAAT
TCACTCCCAACGAAGACAAGATCTGCTTTTTGCTTGTACTGGGTCTCTCTGGTTAGACCAGATCTGAGCC
TGGGAGCTCTCTGGCTAACTAGGGAACCCACTGCTTAAGCCTCAATAAAGCTTGCCTTGAGTGCTTCAAG
TAGTGTGTGCCCGTCTGTTGTGTGACTCTGGTAACTAGAGATCCCTCAGACCCTTTTAGTCAGTGTGGAA
AATCTCTAGCAGTACGTATAGTAGTTCATGTCATCTTATTATTCAGTATTTATAACTTGCAAAGAAATGA
ATATCAGAGAGTGAGAGGAACTTGTTTATTGCAGCTTATAATGGTTACAAATAAAGCAATAGCATCACAA
ATTTCACAAATAAAGCATTTTTTTCACTGCATTCTAGTTGTGGTTTGTCCAAACTCATCAATGTATCTTA
TCATGTCTGGCTCTAGCTATCCCGCCCCTAACTCCGCCCATCCCGCCCCTAACTCCGCCCAGTTCCGCCC
ATTCTCCGCCCCATGGCTGACTAATTTTTTTTATTTATGCAGAGGCCGAGGCCGCCTCGGCCTCTGAGCT
ATTCCAGAAGTAGTGAGGAGGCTTTTTTGGAGGCCTAGGGACGTACCCAATTCGCCCTATAGTGAGTCGT
ATTACGCGCGCTCACTGGCCGTCGTTTTACAACGTCGTGACTGGGAAAACCCTGGCGTTACCCAACTTAA
TCGCCTTGCAGCACATCCCCCTTTCGCCAGCTGGCGTAATAGCGAAGAGGCCCGCACCGATCGCCCTTCC
CAACAGTTGCGCAGCCTGAATGGCGAATGGG
[124 nt withheld, positions 8082-8205]
C
[91 nt withheld, positions 8207-8297]
A
[49 nt withheld, positions 8299-8347]
CCTTTGACGTTGGAGTCCACGTTCTTT
[37 nt withheld, positions 8375-8411]
ACCCTATCTCGGTCTATTCTTTTGATTTATAAGGGATTTTGCCGATTTCGGCCTATTGGTTAAAAAATGA
GCTGATTTAACAAAAATTTAACGCGAATTTTAACAAAATATTAACGCTTACAATTTAGGTGGCACTTTTC
GGGGAAATGTGCGCGGAACCCCTATTTGTTTATTTTTCTAAATACATTCAAATATGTATCCGCTCATGAG
ACAATAACCCTGATAAATGCTTCAATAATATTGAAAAAGGAAGAGTATGAGTATTCAACATTTCCGTGTC
GCCCTTATTCCCTTTTTTGCGGCATTTTGCCTTCCTGTTTTTGCTCACCCAGAAACGCTGGTGAAAGTAA
AAGATGCTGAAGATCAGTTGGGTGCACGAGTGGGTTACATCGAACTGGATCTCAACAGCGGTAAGATCCT
TGAGAGTTTTCGCCCCGAAGAACGTTTTCCAATGATGAGCACTTTTAAAGTTCTGCTATGTGGCGCGGTA
TTATCCCGTATTGACGCCGGGCAAGAGCAACTCGGTCGCCGCATACACTATTCTCAGAATGACTTGGTTG
AGTACTCACCAGTCACA
Features (pLannotate 1.2.2; 32 found; start..end, strand, type, name):
    711..1299    +  rep_origin     ori: high-copy-number ColE1/pMB1/pBR322/pUC origin of replication
   1482..1574    +  CDS            lacI (fragment): lac repressor; lacI; The lac repressor binds to the lac operator to inhibit transcription in E. coli. This inhibition can be relieved by adding lactose or isopropyl-β-D-thiogalactopyranoside (IPTG).
   1587..1608    +  protein_bind   CAP binding site: CAP binding activates transcription in the presence of cAMP. E. coli catabolite activator protein
   1623..1653    +  promoter       lac promoter: promoter for the E. coli lac operon
   1661..1677    +  protein_bind   lac operator: The lac repressor binds to the lac operator to inhibit transcription in E. coli. This inhibition can be relieved by adding lactose or isopropyl-β-D-thiogalactopyranoside (IPTG). lac repressor encoded by lacI
   1722..1740    +  promoter       T3 promoter: promoter for bacteriophage T3 RNA polymerase
   1768..1994    +  promoter       RSV promoter: Rous sarcoma virus enhancer/promoter
   1995..2175    +  LTR            5' LTR (truncated): truncated 5' long terminal repeat (LTR) from HIV-1
   2222..2347    +  misc_feature   HIV-1 Ψ: packaging signal of human immunodeficiency virus type 1
   2331..2694    +  CDS            HIV-1 gag (fragment): gag protein from human immunodeficiency virus 1; gag
   2840..3073    +  misc_feature   RRE: The Rev response element (RRE) of HIV-1 allows for Rev-dependent mRNA export from the nucleus to the cytoplasm.
   3450..3477    +  CDS            Rev (fragment): human immunodeficiency virus 1 (HIV-1) Rev protein; rev; enhances nuclear export of unspliced and incompletely spliced viral mRNAs
   3483..3723    +  promoter       U6 promoter: RNA polymerase III promoter for human U6 snRNA
   3753..3828    +  misc_RNA       gRNA scaffold: guide RNA scaffold for the Streptococcus pyogenes CRISPR/Cas9 system
   3890..4007    +  misc_feature   cPPT/CTS: central polypurine tract and central termination sequence of HIV-1
   4066..4099    +  protein_bind   lox2272: Cre-mediated recombination occurs in the 8-bp core sequence (GGATACTT). lox2272 sites are compatible with each other, but incompatible with loxP or loxN sites (Lee and Saito, 1988). Cre recombinase
   4107..4173    +  CDS            small t antigen (fragment): SV40 (simian virus 40) small t antigen
   4199..4410    +  promoter       EF-1α core promoter: core promoter for human elongation factor EF-1α
   4411..5349    +  intron         EF-1α intron A: intron upstream of the start codon of human EF-1α
   5383..5769    +  CDS            bsd: BSD_ASPTE - Experimental evidence at protein level: Swiss-Prot protein existence level 1. Catalyzes the deamination of the cytosine moiety of the antibiotics blasticidin S, cytomycin and acetylblasticidin S. From Aspergillus terreus.
   5860..6555    +  CDS            TagBFP: TagBFP is a basic (constitutively fluorescent) blue fluorescent protein published in 2008, derived from Entacmaea quadricolor. It is reported to be a very rapidly-maturing monomer with very low acid sensitivity.
   6559..6592    +  protein_bind   lox2272: Cre-mediated recombination occurs in the 8-bp core sequence (GGATACTT). lox2272 sites are compatible with each other, but incompatible with loxP or loxN sites (Lee and Saito, 1988). Cre recombinase
   6608..7196    +  misc_feature   WPRE: woodchuck hepatitis virus posttranscriptional regulatory element
   7247..7266    +  misc_feature   cPPT/CTS (fragment): central polypurine tract and central termination sequence of HIV-1
   7268..7501    +  LTR            3' LTR (ΔU3): self-inactivating 3' long terminal repeat (LTR) from HIV-1
   7579..7700    +  polyA_signal   SV40 poly(A) signal: SV40 polyadenylation signal
   7740..7875    +  rep_origin     SV40 ori: SV40 origin of replication
   7896..7914    -  promoter       T7 promoter: promoter for bacteriophage T7 RNA polymerase
   7922..8077    +  CDS            lacZα (fragment): LacZα fragment of β-galactosidase; lacZ fragment
   8082..8510    +  rep_origin     f1 ori (sequence partly withheld): f1 bacteriophage origin of replication; arrow indicates direction of (+) strand synthesis
   8563..8667    +  promoter       AmpR promoter: bla
   8668..540     +  CDS            AmpR (across the origin): β-lactamase; bla; confers resistance to ampicillin, carbenicillin, and related antibiotics
