[The description below was written by a language model from this plasmid's Addgene catalogue record and pLannotate feature annotations shown in this document.]
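Description:
pSCAR_sgRNA_blast-tagBFP-lox2272 is an empty third-generation lentiviral backbone for delivering Streptococcus pyogenes Cas9 guide RNAs to mammalian cells. It was derived from pRDA_118 by replacing the EF1a-PuroR cassette with a synthesized EF1a-blastR-2A-tagBFP-lox2272 cassette. It is propagated in E. coli through a high-copy ColE1/pUC-type origin with ampicillin selection (AmpR), and the backbone also carries an f1 origin, an SV40 origin and leftover lac/lacZα cloning-vector fragments. The catalogue lists the backbone as 8,332 bp, whereas the sequenced record is 8,988 nt.

The viral genome is transcribed from an RSV promoter fused to a truncated HIV-1 5' LTR, making packaging Tat-independent. It contains the Ψ packaging signal with a partial gag sequence, the RRE for Rev-dependent nuclear export, a cPPT/CTS, a WPRE to enhance expression, and a self-inactivating ΔU3 3' LTR followed by an SV40 polyadenylation signal. Within it, a human U6 Pol III promoter sits upstream of the gRNA scaffold; no targeting spacer is recorded, consistent with an empty backbone into which a guide is cloned. Downstream, the EF-1α core promoter with its intron A drives the blasticidin deaminase gene (bsd) linked by a 2A sequence to TagBFP, so transduced cells can be selected with blasticidin and tracked by blue fluorescence.

Two same-orientation lox2272 sites flank the whole EF-1α-bsd-TagBFP unit, so Cre excises the promoter, marker and reporter while leaving the U6-sgRNA cassette integrated. According to the associated publication title, this selective CRISPR antigen removal design is used for in vivo screens, presumably by removing potentially immunogenic foreign proteins from the edited cells.
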