Addgene plasmid #162071: pSCAR_sgRNA_blast-tagBFP-lox2272
Purpose: (Empty Backbone) 3rd generation lentivirus sgRNA delivery backbone with Cre-removable tagBFP reporter and blasticidin resistance
Depositing lab: Robert Manguso. Depositing organization: Broad Institute. Publication: In vivo screens using a selective CRISPR antigen removal lentiviral vector system reveal immune dependencies in renal cell carcinoma. Dubrot J, Lane-Reticker SK, Kessler EA, Ayer A, Mishra G, Wolfe CH, Zimmer MD, Du PP, Mahapatra A, Ockerman KM, Davis TGR, Kohnle IC, Pope HW, Allen PM, Olander KE, Iracheta-Vellve A, Doench JG, Haining WN, Yates KB, Manguso RT. Immunity. 2021 Jan 20. pii: S1074-7613(21)00001-7. doi: 10.1016/j.immuni.2021.01.001. PubMed 33497609.
Backbone
  Vector backbone: pRDA_118
  Backbone manufacturer: Broad Institute
  Backbone size (bp): 8332
  Modifications to backbone: EF1a-PuroR cassette replaced with synthesized EF1a-blastR-2a-tagBFP-lox2272 cassette using traditional restriction enzyme cloning with XmaI and MluI
  Vector type: Mammalian Expression, Lentiviral, Cre/Lox, CRISPR
  Promoter: U6, EF1a
  Selectable markers: Blasticidin
Growth in bacteria
  Bacterial resistance: Ampicillin, 100 μg/mL
  Growth temperature: 37°C
  Growth strain: NEB Stable
  Copy number: Unknown
Gene/Insert
  Cloning method: Restriction Enzyme
  Sequencing primers: 5′ GACTATCATATGCTTACCGT; 3′ GGAGGAGAAAATGAAAGCCATACGGG
Terms and licenses: Academic/Nonprofit Terms; Industry Terms: Not Available to Industry
How to cite: pSCAR_sgRNA_blast-tagBFP-lox2272 was a gift from Robert Manguso (Addgene plasmid # 162071 ; http://n2t.net/addgene:162071 ; RRID:Addgene_162071)
